>Addgene plasmid #182819 | pAAV9-hSyn-iEscSnFR_PM | addgene full sequence | sequence record 358343 | Addgene NGS Result
TTAATGATTAACCCGCCATGCTACTTATCTACGTAGCCATGCTCTAGGAAGATCTCTGCAGAGGGCCCTG
CGTATGAGTGCAAGTGGGTTTTAGGACCAGGATGAGGCGGGGTGGGGGTGCCTACCTGACGACCGACCCC
GACCCACTGGACAAGCACCCAACCCCCATTCCCCAAATTGCGCATCCCCTATCAGAGAGGGGGAGGGGAA
ACAGGATGCGGCGAGGCGCGTGCGCACTGCCAGCTTCAGCACCGCGGACAGTGCCTTCGCCCCCGCCTGG
CGGCGCGCGCCACCGCCGCCTCAGCACTGAAGGCGCGCTGACGTCACTCGCCGGTCCCCCGCAAACTCCC
CTTCCCGGCCACCTTGGTCGCGTCCGCGCCGCCGCCGGCCCAGCCGGACCGCACCACGCGAGGCGCGAGA
TAGGGGGGCACGGGCGCGACCATCTGCGCTGCGGCGCCGGCGACTCAGCGCTGCCTCAGTCTGCGGTGGG
CAGCGGAGGAGTCGTGTCGTGCCTGAGAGCGCAGTCGAATTCGGCTTGGGGATATCCACCATGGAGACAG
ACACACTCCTGCTATGGGTACTGCTGCTCTGGGTTCCAGGTTCCACTGGTGACAGATCTGCGAACGACAC
CGTAGTTGTGGGCTCGATCGAGTTTACAGAAGGGATTATCGTCGCAAACATGGTGGCAGAGATGATTGAG
GCGCATACAGACCTTAAGGTGGTTCGCAAACTGAACCTTGGCGGGGAGAACGTTAACTTTGAAGCCATTA
AACGCGGAGGTGCGAATAATGGTATTGACATTTACGTGGAGTACACTGGGCACGGTCTTGTGGATATTCT
GGGGTTCCCGGAGCCGAACGTCTATATCACCGCCGACAAGCAGAAGAACGGCATCAAGGCGAACTTCAAG
ATCCGCCACAACATGGAGGACGGCAGCGTGCAGCTCGCCGACCACTACCAGCAGAACACCCCCATCGGCG
ACGGCCCCGTGCTGCTGCCCGACAACCACTACCTGAGCACCCAGTCCGTGCTGAGCAAAGACCCCAACGA
GAAGCGCGATCACATGGTCCTGCTGGAGTTCGTGACCGCCGCCGGGATCACTCTCGGCATGGACGAGCTG
TACAAGGGCGGTACCGGAGGGAGCATGAGCAAGGGCGAGGAGCTGTTCACCGGGGTGGTGCCCATCCTGG
TCGAGCTGGACGGCGGCGTAAACGGCCACAAGTTCAGCGTGCGCGGCGAGGGCGAGGGCGATGCCACCAA
CGGCAAGCTGACCCTGAAGTTCATCTGCACCACCGGCAAGCTGCCCGTGCCCTGGCCCACCCTCGTGACC
ACCCTGACCTACGGCGTGCAGTGCTTCAGCCGCTACCCCGACCACATGAAGCAGCACGACTTCTTCAAGT
CCGCCATGCCCGAAGGCTACGTCCAGGAGCGCACCATCAGCTTCAAGGACGACGGCACCTACAAGACCCG
CGCCGAGGTGAAGTTCGAGGGCGACACCCTGGTGAACCGCATCGAGCTGAAGGGCATCGACTTCAAGGAG
GACGGCAACATCCTGGGGCACAAGCTGGAGTACAACTTTCCGCCGCCCAGCTCTACTGATCCAGAAGGTG
CATACGAAACCGTGAAGAAGGAGTACAAACGTAAATGGAATATTGTATGGCTCAAACCACTGGGATTCAA
CAATACGTATACGCTTACCGTTAAAGACGAACTGGCGAAACAGTATAACCTTAAAACCTTCAGTGACTTA
GCGAAAATCTCGGATAAGCTGATTCTGGGTGCAACGATGTTCTTTTTAGAAGGGCCCGATGGTTACCCAG
GCCTGCAAAAACTGTACAATTTCAAATTCAAGCACACCAAAAGCATGGACATGGGTATTCGCTATACCGC
CATTGATAATAACGAAGTTCAGGTAATTGATGCCTGGGCCACTGATGGCTTGCTGGTGAGCCACAAATTA
AAAATTCTGGAGGATGATAAAGAGTTCTTCCCGCCGTATTATGCTGCCCCCATCATCCGTCAGGATGTCT
TAGATAAGCATCCTGAACTGAAGGACGTGCTGAACAAACTCGCGAATCAAATTTCACTGGAAGAAATGCA
GAAACTGAATTACAAGGTGGACGGTGAGGGTCAGGACCCAGCGAAAGTAGCTAAGGAGTTTTTGAAAGAG
AAAGGTTTAATTACGCGTGAACAAAAACTCATCTCAGAAGAGGATCTGAATGCTGTGGGCCAGGACACGC
AGGAGGTCATCGTGGTGCCACACTCCTTGCCCTTTAAGGTGGTGGTGATCTCAGCCATCCTGGCCCTGGT
GGTGCTCACCATCATCTCCCTTATCATCCTCATCAAATACTTGCAGAAGAGGCGGGAAAGGCGACGCCAG
GAGAACGCTAACTCCTTTTGCTATGAAAATGAGGTAGCCCTGTAGGCGGCCTATCGATAATCAACCTCTG
GATTACAAAATTTGTGAAAGATTGACTGGTATTCTTAACTATGTTGCTCCTTTTACGCTATGTGGATACG
CTGCTTTAATGCCTTTGTATCATGCTATTGCTTCCCGTATGGCTTTCATTTTCTCCTCCTTGTATAAATC
CTGGTTGCTGTCTCTTTATGAGGAGTTGTGGCCCGTTGTCAGGCAACGTGGCGTGGTGTGCACTGTGTTT
GCTGACGCAACCCCCACTGGTTGGGGCATTGCCACCACCTGTCAGCTCCTTTCCGGGACTTTCGCTTTCC
CCCTCCCTATTGCCACGGCGGAACTCATCGCCGCCTGCCTTGCCCGCTGCTGGACAGGGGCTCGGCTGTT
GGGCACTGACAATTCCGTGGTGTTGTCGGGGAAATCATCGTCCTTTCCTTGGCTGCTCGCCTGTGTTGCC
ACCTGGATTCTGCGCGGGACGTCCTTCTGCTACGTCCCTTCGGCCCTCAATCCAGCGGACCTTCCTTCCC
GCGGCCTGCTGCCGGCTCTGCGGCCTCTTCCGCGTCTTCGCCTTCGCCCTCAGACGAGTCGGATCTCCCT
TTGGGCCGCCTCCCCGCATCGATACCGTCGACCTCGACCCGGGCGGCCGCTTCGAGCAGACATGATAAGA
TACATTGATGAGTTTGGACAAACCACAACTAGAATGCAGTGAAAAAAATGCTTTATTTGTGAAATTTGTG
ATGCTATTGCTTTATTTGTAACCATTATAAGCTGCAATAAACAAGTTAACAACAACAATTGCATTCATTT
TATGTTTCAGGTTCAGGGGGAGATGTGGGAGGTTTTTTAAAGCAAGTAAAACCTCTACAAATGTGGTAAA
ATCGATAAGGATCTTCCTAGAGCATGGCTACGTAGATAAGTAGCATGGCGGGTTAATCATTAACTACAAG
GAACCCCTAGTGATGGAGTTGGCCACTCCCTCTCTGCGCGCTCGCTCGCTCACTGAGGCCGGGCGACCAA
AGGTCGCCCGACGCCCGGGCTTTGCCCGGGCGGCCTCAGTGAGCGAGCGAGCGCGCAGCTGCATTAATGA
ATCGGCCAACGCGCGGGGAGAGGCGGTTTGCGTATTGGGCGCTCTTCCGCTTCCTCGCTCACTGACTCGC
TGCGCTCGGTCGTTCGGCTGCGGCGAGCGGTATCAGCTCACTCAAAGGCGGTAATACGGTTATCCACAGA
ATCAGGGGATAACGCAGGAAAGAACATGTGAGCAAAAGGCCAGCAAAAGGCCAGGAACCGTAAAAAGGCC
GCGTTGCTGGCGTTTTTCCATAGGCTCCGCCCCCCTGACGAGCATCACAAAAATCGACGCTCAAGTCAGA
GGTGGCGAAACCCGACAGGACTATAAAGATACCAGGCGTTTCCCCCTGGAAGCTCCCTCGTGCGCTCTCC
TGTTCCGACCCTGCCGCTTACCGGATACCTGTCCGCCTTTCTCCCTTCGGGAAGCGTGGCGCTTTCTCAT
AGCTCACGCTGTAGGTATCTCAGTTCGGTGTAGGTCGTTCGCTCCAAGCTGGGCTGTGTGCACGAACCCC
CCGTTCAGCCCGACCGCTGCGCCTTATCCGGTAACTATCGTCTTGAGTCCAACCCGGTAAGACACGACTT
ATCGCCACTGGCAGCAGCCACTGGTAACAGGATTAGCAGAGCGAGGTATGTAGGCGGTGCTACAGAGTTC
TTGAAGTGGTGGCCTAACTACGGCTACACTAGAAGAACAGTATTTGGTATCTGCGCTCTGCTGAAGCCAG
TTACCTTCGGAAAAAGAGTTGGTAGCTCTTGATCCGGCAAACAAACCACCGCTGGTAGCGGTGGTTTTTT
TGTTTGCAAGCAGCAGATTACGCGCAGAAAAAAAGGATCTCAAGAAGATCCTTTGATCTTTTCTACGGGG
TCTGACGCTCAGTGGAACGAAAACTCACGTTAAGGGATTTTGGTCATGAGATTATCAAAAAGGATCTTCA
CCTAGATCCTTTTAAATTAAAAATGAAGTTTTAAATCAATCTAAAGTATATATGAGTAAACTTGGTCTGA
CAGTTACCAATGCTTAATCAGTGAGGCACCTATCTCAGCGATCTGTCTATTTCGTTCATCCATAGTTGCC
TGACTCCCCGTCGTGTAGATAACTACGATACGGGAGGGCTTACCATCTGGCCCCAGTGCTGCAATGATAC
CGCGAGACCCACGCTCACCGGCTCCAGATTTATCAGCAATAAACCAGCCAGCCGGAAGGGCCGAGCGCAG
AAGTGGTCCTGCAACTTTATCCGCCTCCATCCAGTCTATTAATTGTTGCCGGGAAGCTAGAGTAAGTAGT
TCGCCAGTTAATAGTTTGCGCAACGTTGTTGCCATTGCTACAGGCATCGTGGTGTCACGCTCGTCGTTTG
GTATGGCTTCATTCAGCTCCGGTTCCCAACGATCAAGGCGAGTTACATGATCCCCCATGTTGTGCAAAAA
AGCGGTTAGCTCCTTCGGTCCTCCGATCGTTGTCAGAAGTAAGTTGGCCGCAGTGTTATCACTCATGGTT
ATGGCAGCACTGCATAATTCTCTTACTGTCATGCCATCCGTAAGATGCTTTTCTGTGACTGGTGAGTACT
CAACCAAGTCATTCTGAGAATAGTGTATGCGGCGACCGAGTTGCTCTTGCCCGGCGTCAATACGGGATAA
TACCGCGCCACATAGCAGAACTTTAAAAGTGCTCATCATTGGAAAACGTTCTTCGGGGCGAAAACTCTCA
AGGATCTTACCGCTGTTGAGATCCAGTTCGATGTAACCCACTCGTGCACCCAACTGATCTTCAGCATCTT
TTACTTTCACCAGCGTTTCTGGGTGAGCAAAAACAGGAAGGCAAAATGCCGCAAAAAAGGGAATAAGGGC
GACACGGAAATGTTGAATACTCATACTCTTCCTTTTTCAATATTATTGAAGCATTTATCAGGGTTATTGT
CTCATGAGCGGATACATATTTGAATGTATTTAGAAAAATAAACAAATAGGGGTTCCGCGCACATTTCCCC
GAAAAGTGCCACCTAAATTGTAAGCGTTAATATTTTGTTAAAATTCGCGTTAAATTTTTGTTAAATCAGC
TCATTTTTTAACCAATAGGCCGAAATCGGCAAAATCCCTTATAAATCAAAAGAATAGACCGAGATAGGGT
[37 nt withheld, positions 5601-5637]
AAAGAACGTGGACTCCAACGTCAAAGG
[49 nt withheld, positions 5665-5713]
T
[91 nt withheld, positions 5715-5805]
G
[124 nt withheld, positions 5807-5930]
CCCATTCGCCATTCAGGCTGCGCAACTGTTGGGAAGGGCGATCGGTGCGGGCCTCTTCGCTATTACGCCA
GCTGCGCGCTCGCTCGCTCACTGAGGCCGCCCGGGCAAAGCCCGGGCGTCGGGCGACCTTTGGTCGCCCG
GCCTCAGTGAGCGAGCGAGCGCGCAGAGAGGGAGTGGCCAACTCCATCACTAGGGGTTCCTTGTAG
Features (pLannotate 1.2.2; 16 found; start..end, strand, type, name):
     77..524     +  promoter       hSyn promoter: human synapsin I promoter; confers neuron-specific expression (Kügler et al., 2003)
    551..613     +  sig_peptide    Igκ leader: leader sequence from mouse immunoglobulin κ light chain
    857..1576    +  CDS            cEGFP: cEGFP is a basic (constitutively fluorescent) green fluorescent protein published in 2008, derived from Aequorea victoria.
   2222..2345    +  CDS            PDGFRβ TM domain (fragment): transmembrane domain from platelet derived growth factor receptor beta
   2439..3027    +  misc_feature   WPRE: woodchuck hepatitis virus posttranscriptional regulatory element
   3028..3047    +  misc_feature   MCS (fragment): pBluescript multiple cloning site
   3076..3197    -  polyA_signal   SV40 poly(A) signal: SV40 polyadenylation signal
   3220..3288    -  CDS            large T antigen (fragment): large T antigen from SV40 (simian virus 40)
   3359..3492    +  repeat_region  AAV2 ITR: inverted terminal repeat of adeno-associated virus serotype 2 inverted
   3486..3542    -  CDS            lacI (fragment): lac repressor; lacI; The lac repressor binds to the lac operator to inhibit transcription in E. coli. This inhibition can be relieved by adding lactose or isopropyl-β-D-thiogalactopyranoside (IPTG).
   3725..4313    -  rep_origin     ori: high-copy-number ColE1/pMB1/pBR322/pUC origin of replication
   4484..5344    -  CDS            AmpR: β-lactamase; bla; confers resistance to ampicillin, carbenicillin, and related antibiotics
   5345..5449    -  promoter       AmpR promoter: bla
   5502..5930    -  rep_origin     f1 ori (sequence partly withheld): f1 bacteriophage origin of replication; arrow indicates direction of (+) strand synthesis
   5935..6004    -  CDS            lacZα (fragment): LacZα fragment of β-galactosidase; lacZ fragment
   5999..6131    -  repeat_region  AAV2 ITR (fragment): inverted terminal repeat of adeno-associated virus serotype 2 inverted
