[The description below was written by a language model from this plasmid's Addgene catalogue record and pLannotate feature annotations shown in this document.]
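Description:
pAAV9-hSyn-iEscSnFR_PM is an AAV transfer plasmid built on the pAAV9-hSyn backbone for neuron-directed expression of a genetically encoded fluorescent drug biosensor. The sequenced record is about 6.1 kb. It is maintained in E. coli through a ColE1/pUC-type origin with ampicillin selection from the β-lactamase gene and its own promoter, and it also carries an f1 phage origin. The catalogue lists it as low copy even though the annotated origin is of the high-copy type. It is grown in a recombination-deficient strain, a common precaution for keeping the repeat-rich ITRs intact. Two AAV2 inverted terminal repeats (one annotated as a partial match) flank the expression cassette and define the segment that is replicated and packaged into AAV particles when rep/cap and helper functions are supplied in trans.

Between the ITRs, the human synapsin I promoter drives the synthetic 1.8 kb iEscSnFR_PM insert, cloned between EcoRI and HindIII sites. The open reading frame begins with a mouse Igκ leader peptide, contains a GFP-derived fluorescent module, and ends with the PDGFRβ transmembrane domain. Together, the leader and the transmembrane anchor route the sensor through the secretory pathway and display it at the plasma membrane, consistent with the "_PM" suffix. The annotation does not identify the ligand-binding portion of the sensor. A WPRE downstream enhances transcript stability and expression, followed by an SV40 polyadenylation signal. Short lacI, lacZα, large T antigen and MCS fragments are backbone remnants.

The stated purpose describes the iDrugSnFR biosensor family for optical subcellular pharmacokinetics and mentions nicotinic agonists. The associated publication instead concerns selective serotonin reuptake inhibitors measured in cytoplasm, endoplasmic reticulum and membrane, and the record does not explicitly name this sensor's target drug.
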