Addgene plasmid #182819: pAAV9-hSyn-iEscSnFR_PM
Purpose: Develop a family of genetically encoded fluorescent biosensors for nicotinic agonists, termed iDrugSnFRs, thus enabling optical subcellular pharmacokinetics for nicotinic agonists
Depositing lab: Henry Lester. Depositing organization: California Institute of Technology. Publication: Selective Serotonin Reuptake Inhibitors within Cells: Temporal Resolution in Cytoplasm, Endoplasmic Reticulum, and Membrane. Nichols AL, Blumenfeld Z, Luebbert L, Knox HJ, Muthusamy AK, Marvin JS, Kim CH, Grant SN, Walton DP, Cohen BN, Hammar R, Looger L, Artursson P, Dougherty DA, Lester HA. J Neurosci. 2023 Mar 2:JN-RM-1519-22. doi: 10.1523/JNEUROSCI.1519-22.2022. PubMed 36868853.
Backbone
  Vector backbone: pAAV9-hSyn
  Backbone manufacturer: Penn Vector Core
  Backbone size w/o insert (bp): 3373
  Vector type: AAV
Growth in bacteria
  Bacterial resistance: Ampicillin, 100 μg/mL
  Growth temperature: 30°C
  Growth strain: NEB Stable
  Copy number: Low Copy
Gene/Insert
  Gene/Insert name: iEscSnFR_PM
  Species: Synthetic
  Insert size (bp): 1827
  Promoter: hSyn
  Cloning method: Restriction Enzyme; 5′ cloning site EcoRI (not destroyed); 3′ cloning site HindIII (not destroyed)
  Sequencing primers: 5′ Custom hSyn For seq; 3′ WPRE Reverse
Terms and licenses: Academic/Nonprofit Terms; Industry Terms: Not Available to Industry
Depositor comments: For additional reference, please see Nichols et al. 2022 Elife, doi.org/10.7554/eLife.74648.
How to cite: pAAV9-hSyn-iEscSnFR_PM was a gift from Henry Lester (Addgene plasmid # 182819 ; http://n2t.net/addgene:182819 ; RRID:Addgene_182819)
